>Addgene plasmid #81565 | pDONR223_KIF2B_p.Q430H | addgene full sequence | sequence record 166918 | Addgene NGS Result
GGCAGTTCCCTACTCTCGCGTTAACGCTAGCATGGATGTTTTCCCAGTCACGACGTTGTAAAACGACGGC
CAGTCTTAAGCTCGGGCCCCAAATAATGATTTTATTTTGACTGATAGTGACCTGTTCGTTGCAACAAATT
GATGAGCAATGCTTTTTTATAATGCCAACTTTGTACAAAAAAGTTGGCACCATGGCCAGCCAGTTCTGCC
TCCCTGAATCCCCATGTCTCTCGCCCCTGAAACCCTTGAAGCCACATTTCGGAGACATCCAAGAGGGCAT
CTACGTGGCGATCCAGCGCAGTGACAAGCGGATCCACCTCGCTGTGGTCACGGAGATCAACAGAGAAAAC
TATTGGGTCACGGTAGAGTGGGTGGAGAAAGCAGTCAAAAAAGGCAAGAAGATTGACCTGGAGACCATAC
TCCTGCTGAATCCAGCTCTGGACTCTGCTGAACACCCCATGCCGCCCCCGCCCTTATCCCCCTTGGCTCT
GGCGCCCTCTTCGGCCATCAGGGACCAGCGTACCGCCACGAAATGGGTTGCGATGATCCCCCAGAAAAAC
CAAACAGCCTCAGGGGACAGCCTGGATGTGAGGGTCCCCAGCAAACCTTGTCTGATGAAGCAGAAAAAGT
CTCCCTGCCTCTGGGAAATCCAGAAACTGCAGGAGCAGCGGGAAAAGCGCAGGCGGCTGCAGCAGGAGAT
CCGAGCTAGACGCGCCCTCGATGTCAATACCAGAAACCCCAACTACGAAATCATGCACATGATCGAAGAG
TATCGCAGGCACCTGGACAGCAGCAAGATCTCAGTCCTGGAGCCCCCGCAAGAACATCGCATCTGCGTCT
GCGTGAGGAAGCGGCCTCTCAACCAGCGAGAGACAACCTTGAAGGACCTGGATATCATCACCGTCCCCTC
GGACAATGTGGTTATGGTGCATGAGTCCAAGCAAAAGGTGGACCTCACTCGCTACCTGCAGAACCAGACC
TTCTGCTTCGACCATGCCTTCGATGACAAAGCCTCCAACGAGTTGGTGTACCAGTTCACCGCCCAGCCAC
TGGTGGAGTCCATCTTCCGCAAGGGCATGGCCACCTGCTTTGCCTATGGGCAGACGGGAAGTGGGAAGAC
GTACACCATGGGTGGAGACTTTTCAGGAACGGCCCAAGATTGTTCTAAGGGCATTTATGCTTTGGTGGCA
CAGGATGTCTTTCTCCTGCTCAGAAACTCCACATATGAGAAGCTGGACCTCAAAGTCTATGGGACATTTT
TTGAGATTTATGGGGGCAAGGTGTATGATTTGTTGAACTGGAAGAAGAAGCTGCAAGTCCTTGAGGATGG
CAATCAGCAAATCCAAGTGGTCGGGCTGCAGGAGAAAGAGGTGTGTTGTGTGGAGGAAGTGCTGAACCTG
GTGGAAATAGGGAATAGCTGTCGGACTTCCAGGCAAACATCTGTCAACGCTCACTCATCCAGGAGCCATG
CAGTGTTCCACATCATCCTGAAGTCAGGAGGGATAATGCATGGCAAGTTTTCCCTCGTTGATTTAGCTGG
GAATGAAAGAGGAGCAGATACAACCAAGGCCAGCCGGAAAAGGCAGCTGGAAGGGGCAGAGATTAACAAG
AGTCTTCTAGCCCTCAAAGAATGTATTCTGGCTTTGGGTCAGAACAAGCCTCACACCCCATTCAGAGCCA
GCAAACTCACACTGGTGCTCCGGGACTCCTTTATAGGCCAGAACTCCTCCACTTGCATGATTGCTACCAT
CTCTCCGGGGATGACCTCTTGTGAAAACACTCTCAACACTTTAAGATATGCAAACAGAGTAAAAAAATTA
AATGTAGATGTAAGGCCCTACCATCGTGGCCACTATCCGATTGGACATGAGGCACCAAGGATGTTAAAAA
GTCACATCGGAAATTCAGAAATGTCCCTTCAGAGGGATGAATTTATTAAAATACCTTATGTACAGAGTGA
GGAGCAGAAAGAGATTGAAGAGGTTGAAACATTACCCACTCTGTTAGGGAAGGATACCACAATTTCAGGG
AAGGGATCTAGCCAATGGTTGGAAAACATCCAGGAGAGAGCTGGTGGAGTACACCATGATATTGATTTTT
GCATTGCCCGGTCTTTGTCCATTTTGGAGCAGAAAATTGATGCTCTGACCGAGATCCAAAAGAAACTGAA
ATTATTACTAGCTGACCTCCACGTGAAGAGCAAGGTAGAGTGATTGCCAACTTTCTTGTACAAAGTTGGC
ATTATAAGAAAGCATTGCTTATCAATTTGTTGCAACGAACAGGTCACTATCAGTCAAAATAAAATCATTA
TTTGCCATCCAGCTGATATCCCCTATAGTGAGTCGTATTACATGGTCATAGCTGTTTCCTGGCAGCTCTG
GCCCGTGTCTCAAAATCTCTGATGTTACATTGCACAAGATAAAAATATATCATCATGCCTCCTCTAGACC
AGCCAGGACAGAAATGCCTCGACTTCGCTGCTACCCAAGGTTGCCGGGTGACGCACACCGTGGAAACGGA
TGAAGGCACGAACCCAGTGGACATAAGCCTGTTCGGTTCGTAAGCTGTAATGCAAGTAGCGTATGCGCTC
ACGCAACTGGTCCAGAACCTTGACCGAACGCAGCGGTGGTAACGGCGCAGTGGCGGTTTTCATGGCTTGT
TATGACTGTTTTTTTGGGGTACAGTCTATGCCTCGGGCATCCAAGCAGCAAGCGCGTTACGCCGTGGGTC
GATGTTTGATGTTATGGAGCAGCAACGATGTTACGCAGCAGGGCAGTCGCCCTAAAACAAAGTTAAACAT
TATGAGGGAAGCGGTGATCGCCGAAGTATCGACTCAACTATCAGAGGTAGTTGGCGTCATCGAGCGCCAT
CTCGAACCGACGTTGCTGGCCGTACATTTGTACGGCTCCGCAGTGGATGGCGGCCTGAAGCCACACAGTG
ATATTGATTTGCTGGTTACGGTGACCGTAAGGCTTGATGAAACAACGCGGCGAGCTTTGATCAACGACCT
TTTGGAAACTTCGGCTTCCCCTGGAGAGAGCGAGATTCTCCGCGCTGTAGAAGTCACCATTGTTGTGCAC
GACGACATCATTCCGTGGCGTTATCCAGCTAAGCGCGAACTGCAATTTGGAGAATGGCAGCGCAATGACA
TTCTTGCAGGTATCTTCGAGCCAGCCACGATCGACATTGATCTGGCTATCTTGCTGACAAAAGCAAGAGA
ACATAGCGTTGCCTTGGTAGGTCCAGCGGCGGAGGAACTCTTTGATCCGGTTCCTGAACAGGATCTATTT
GAGGCGCTAAATGAAACCTTAACGCTATGGAACTCGCCGCCCGACTGGGCTGGCGATGAGCGAAATGTAG
TGCTTACGTTGTCCCGCATTTGGTACAGCGCAGTAACCGGCAAAATCGCGCCGAAGGATGTCGCTGCCGA
CTGGGCAATGGAGCGCCTGCCGGCCCAGTATCAGCCCGTCATACTTGAAGCTAGACAGGCTTATCTTGGA
CAAGAAGAAGATCGCTTGGCCTCGCGCGCAGATCAGTTGGAAGAATTTGTCCACTACGTGAAAGGCGAGA
TCACCAAGGTAGTCGGCAAATAACCCTCGAGCCACCCATGACCAAAATCCCTTAACGTGAGTTACGCGTC
GTTCCACTGAGCGTCAGACCCCGTAGAAAAGATCAAAGGATCTTCTTGAGATCCTTTTTTTCTGCGCGTA
ATCTGCTGCTTGCAAACAAAAAAACCACCGCTACCAGCGGTGGTTTGTTTGCCGGATCAAGAGCTACCAA
CTCTTTTTCCGAAGGTAACTGGCTTCAGCAGAGCGCAGATACCAAATACTGTTCTTCTAGTGTAGCCGTA
GTTAGGCCACCACTTCAAGAACTCTGTAGCACCGCCTACATACCTCGCTCTGCTAATCCTGTTACCAGTG
GCTGCTGCCAGTGGCGATAAGTCGTGTCTTACCGGGTTGGACTCAAGACGATAGTTACCGGATAAGGCGC
AGCGGTCGGGCTGAACGGGGGGTTCGTGCACACAGCCCAGCTTGGAGCGAACGACCTACACCGAACTGAG
ATACCTACAGCGTGAGCTATGAGAAAGCGCCACGCTTCCCGAAGGGAGAAAGGCGGACAGGTATCCGGTA
AGCGGCAGGGTCGGAACAGGAGAGCGCACGAGGGAGCTTCCAGGGGGAAACGCCTGGTATCTTTATAGTC
CTGTCGGGTTTCGCCACCTCTGACTTGAGCGTCGATTTTTGTGATGCTCGTCAGGGGGGCGGAGCCTATG
GAAAAACGCCAGCAACGCGGCCTTTTTACGGTTCCTGGCCTTTTGCTGGCCTTTTGCTCACATGTTCTTT
CCTGCGTTATCCCCTGATTCTGTGGATAACCGTATTACCGCCTTTGAGTGAGCTGATACCGCTCGCCGCA
GCCGAACGACCGAGCGCAGCGAGTCAGTGAGCGAGGAAGCGGAAGAGCGCCCAATACGCAAACCGCCTCT
CCCCGCGCGTTGGCCGATTCATTAATGCAGCTGGCACGACAGGTTTCCCGACTGGAAAGCGGGCAGTGAG
CGCAACGCAATTAATACGCGTACCGCTAGCCAGGAAGAGTTTGTAGAAACGCAAAAAGGCCATCCGTCAG
GATGGCCTTCTGCTTAGTTTGATGCCTGGCAGTTTATGGCGGGCGTCCTGCCCGCCACCCTCCGGGCCGT
TGCTTCACAACGTTCAAATCCGCTCCCGGCGGATTTGTCCTACTCAGGAGAGCGTTCACCGACAAACAAC
AGATAAAACGAAAGGCCCAGTCTTCCGACTGAGCCTTTCGTTTTATTTGATGCCT
Features (pLannotate 1.2.2; 12 found; start..end, strand, type, name):
     38..74      -  CDS            lacZα (fragment): LacZα fragment of β-galactosidase; lacZ fragment
     91..186     +  protein_bind   attL3: mutant version of attL; recombination site for the Gateway® LR reaction LR Clonase™
    192..2210    +  CDS            KIF2B: KIF2B_HUMAN - Experimental evidence at protein level: Swiss-Prot protein existence level 1. Plus end-directed microtubule-dependent motor required for spindle assembly and chromosome movement. Has microtubule depolymerization activity (PubMed:17538014). Plays a role in chromosome congression (PubMed:23891108). From Homo sapiens (Human).
   2218..2313    -  protein_bind   attL3: mutant version of attL; recombination site for the Gateway® LR reaction LR Clonase™
   2332..2350    -  promoter       T7 promoter: promoter for bacteriophage T7 RNA polymerase
   2540..2563    +  promoter       Pc promoter (fragment): intI1 (promoter lies within the coding sequence); class 1 integron promoter
   2739..2795    +  CDS            GmR (fragment): gentamycin acetyltransferase; aacC1; confers resistance to gentamycin
   2802..3593    +  CDS            SmR: aminoglycoside adenylyltransferase (Murphy, 1985); aadA; confers resistance to spectinomycin and streptomycin
   3686..4274    +  rep_origin     ori: high-copy-number ColE1/pMB1/pBR322/pUC origin of replication
   4457..4549    +  CDS            lacI (fragment): lac repressor; lacI; The lac repressor binds to the lac operator to inhibit transcription in E. coli. This inhibition can be relieved by adding lactose or isopropyl-β-D-thiogalactopyranoside (IPTG).
   4604..4631    -  terminator     rrnB T2 terminator: transcription terminator T2 from the E. coli rrnB gene
   4763..4806    +  terminator     rrnB T1 terminator: Escherichia coli rrnB; transcription terminator T1 from the E. coli rrnB gene
