[The description below was written by a language model from this plasmid's Addgene catalogue record and pLannotate feature annotations shown in this document.]
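Description:
pDONR223_KIF2B_p.Q430H is a Gateway entry clone built in the Invitrogen pDONR223 backbone and carrying a variant allele of human KIF2B, a kinesin-family, plus-end-directed microtubule motor with microtubule-depolymerizing activity that participates in spindle assembly and chromosome congression. The sequenced plasmid is 4,815 nt. It replicates in E. coli at high copy from a ColE1/pUC-type origin and is selected with spectinomycin through the aadA (SmR) aminoglycoside adenylyltransferase gene, which sits downstream of a class 1 integron Pc promoter fragment and a residual gentamicin-resistance fragment. Small lacZα and lacI remnants and the rrnB T1 and T2 terminators are backbone features; the terminators help insulate the cloning region from read-through transcription.

The KIF2B open reading frame (about 2 kb) is flanked on both sides by attL recombination sites, which the automated annotation labels as attL3-type. These allow LR Clonase-mediated transfer of the ORF into any compatible Gateway destination vector. The record lists no promoter for the insert, so the plasmid serves as a shuttle and storage clone rather than an expression vector; a T7 promoter lies outside the downstream attL site, oriented back toward the insert. The clone is in the "closed" configuration, with a stop codon immediately after the coding sequence, so it yields native C-termini and cannot be used for C-terminal fusions. Although named for the Q430H substitution, the catalogue entry lists three changes relative to the reference transcript: P417S, Q430H and R437G. It belongs to the Target Accelerator Plasmid Collection, assembled for systematic functional testing of rare cancer-associated variants.
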