Addgene plasmid #81565: pDONR223_KIF2B_p.Q430H
Purpose: Gateway Donor vector containing KIF2B , part of the Target Accelerator Plasmid Collection.
Depositing lab: Jesse Boehm & William Hahn & David Root. Depositing organization: Broad Institute. Publication: Systematic Functional Interrogation of Rare Cancer Variants Identifies Oncogenic Alleles. Kim E, Ilic N, Shrestha Y, Zou L, Kamburov A, Zhu C, Yang X, Lubonja R, Tran N, Nguyen C, Lawrence MS, Piccioni F, Bagul M, Doench JG, Chouinard CR, Wu X, Hogstrom L, Natoli T, Tamayo P, Horn H, Corsello SM, Lage K, Root DE, Subramanian A, Golub TR, Getz G, Boehm JS, Hahn WC. Cancer Discov. 2016 Jul;6(7):714-26. doi: 10.1158/2159-8290.CD-16-0160. Epub 2016 May 4. PubMed 27147599.
Backbone
  Vector backbone: pDONR223
  Backbone manufacturer: Invitrogen
  Backbone size w/o insert (bp): 2790
  Vector type: Gateway Entry vector
Growth in bacteria
  Bacterial resistance: Spectinomycin, 50 μg/mL
  Growth temperature: 37°C
  Growth strain: DH5alpha
  Copy number: High Copy
Gene/Insert
  Gene/Insert name: KIF2B
  Species: H. sapiens (human)
  Mutation: P417S; Q430H; R437G
  GenBank ID: NM_032559.4
  Entrez Gene: KIF2B
  Promoter: None
  Cloning method: Gateway Cloning
  Sequencing primers: 5′ M13pUC-fwd; 3′ M13-Rev
Terms and licenses: Academic/Nonprofit Terms; Industry Terms: Not Available to Industry
Depositor comments: Closed state: stop codon immediately follows insert
How to cite: pDONR223_KIF2B_p.Q430H was a gift from Jesse Boehm & William Hahn & David Root (Addgene plasmid # 81565 ; http://n2t.net/addgene:81565 ; RRID:Addgene_81565)
