>Addgene plasmid #81565 | pDONR223_KIF2B_p.Q430H | depositor partial sequence | sequence record 154884 | Insert sequence
ATGGCCAGCCAGTTCTGCCTCCCTGAATCCCCATGTCTCTCGCCCCTGAAACCCTTGAAGCCACATTTCG
GAGACATCCAAGAGGGCATCTACGTGGCGATCCAGCGCAGTGACAAGCGGATCCACCTCGCTGTGGTCAC
GGAGATCAACAGAGAAAACTATTGGGTCACGGTAGAGTGGGTGGAGAAAGCAGTCAAAAAAGGCAAGAAG
ATTGACCTGGAGACCATACTCCTGCTGAATCCAGCTCTGGACTCTGCTGAACACCCCATGCCGCCCCCGC
CCTTATCCCCCTTGGCTCTGGCGCCCTCTTCGGCCATCAGGGACCAGCGTACCGCCACGAAATGGGTTGC
GATGATCCCCCAGAAAAACCAAACAGCCTCAGGGGACAGCCTGGATGTGAGGGTCCCCAGCAAACCTTGT
CTGATGAAGCAGAAAAAGTCTCCCTGCCTCTGGGAAATCCAGAAACTGCAGGAGCAGCGGGAAAAGCGCA
GGCGGCTGCAGCAGGAGATCCGAGCTAGACGCGCCCTCGATGTCAATACCAGAAACCCCAACTACGAAAT
CATGCACATGATCGAAGAGTATCGCAGGCACCTGGACAGCAGCAAGATCTCAGTCCTGGAGCCCCCGCAA
GAACATCGCATCTGCGTCTGCGTGAGGAAGCGGCCTCTCAACCAGCGAGAGACAACCTTGAAGGACCTGG
ATATCATCACCGTCCCCTCGGACAATGTGGTTATGGTGCATGAGTCCAAGCAAAAGGTGGACCTCACTCG
CTACCTGCAGAACCAGACCTTCTGCTTCGACCATGCCTTCGATGACAAAGCCTCCAACGAGTTGGTGTAC
CAGTTCACCGCCCAGCCACTGGTGGAGTCCATCTTCCGCAAGGGCATGGCCACCTGCTTTGCCTATGGGC
AGACGGGAAGTGGGAAGACGTACACCATGGGTGGAGACTTTTCAGGAACGGCCCAAGATTGTTCTAAGGG
CATTTATGCTTTGGTGGCACAGGATGTCTTTCTCCTGCTCAGAAACTCCACATATGAGAAGCTGGACCTC
AAGTCTATGGGACATTTTTTGAGATTTATGGGGGCAAGGTGTATGATTTGTTGAACTGGAAGAAGAAGCT
GCAAGTCCTTGAGGATGGCAATCAGCAAATCCAAGTGGTCGGGCTGCAGGAGAAAGAGGTGTGTTGTGTG
GAGGAAGTGCTGAACCTGGTGGAAATAGGGAATAGCTGTCGGACTTCCAGGCAAACATCTGTCAACGCTC
ACTCATCCAGGAGCCATGCAGTGTTCCACATCATCCTGAAGTCAGGAGGGATAATGCATGGCAAGTTTTC
CCTCGTTGATTTAGCTGGGAATGAAAGAGGAGCAGATACAACCAAGGCCAGCCGGAAAAGGCAGCTGGAA
GGGGCAGAGATTAACAAGAGTCTTCTAGCCCTCAAAGAATGTATTCTGGCTTTGGGTCAGAACAAGCCTC
ACACCCCATTCAGAGCCAGCAAACTCACACTGGTGCTCCGGGACTCCTTTATAGGCCAGAACTCCTCCAC
TTGCATGATTGCTACCATCTCTCCGGGGATGACCTCTTGTGAAAACACTCTCAACACTTTAAGATATGCA
AACAGAGTAAAAAAATTAAATGTAGATGTAAGGCCCTACCATCGTGGCCACTATCCGATTGGACATGAGG
CACCAAGGATGTTAAAAAGTCACATCGGAAATTCAGAAATGTCCCTTCAGAGGGATGAATTTATTAAAAT
ACCTTATGTACAGAGTGAGGAGCAGAAAGAGATTGAAGAGGTTGAAACATTACCCACTCTGTTAGGGAAG
GATACCACAATTTCAGGGAAGGGATCTAGCCAATGGTTGGAAAACATCCAGGAGAGAGCTGGTGGAGTAC
ACCATGATATTGATTTTTGCATTGCCCGGTCTTTGTCCATTTTGGAGCAGAAAATTGATGCTCTGACCGA
GATCCAAAAGAAACTGAAATTATTACTAGCTGACCTCCACGTGAAGAGCAAGGTAGAG
